Addgene plasmid #107075: pMD-MsePCNA3
Purpose: M. sedula PCNA3
Depositing lab: Teruyuki Nagamune. Depositing organization: The University of Tokyo. Publication: Three proliferating cell nuclear antigen homologues from Metallosphaera sedula form a head-to-tail heterotrimer. Iwata F, Hirakawa H, Nagamune T. Sci Rep. 2016 May 27;6:26588. doi: 10.1038/srep26588. PubMed 27228945.
Backbone
  Vector backbone: pMD20
  Backbone manufacturer: Takara Bio
  Backbone size w/o insert (bp): 2700
  Total vector size (bp): 3500
  Vector type: Cloning vector
Growth in bacteria
  Bacterial resistance: Ampicillin, 100 μg/mL
  Growth temperature: 37°C
  Growth strain: DH5alpha
  Copy number: High Copy
Gene/Insert
  Gene/Insert name: M. sedula PCNA3 (alt names: MsePCNA3; Msed_2250)
  Species: Synthetic; Metallosphaera sedula
  Insert size (bp): 770
  GenBank ID: WP_012022175
  Promoter: SP6, lac
  Cloning method: Unknown
  Sequencing primers: 5′ SP6; 3′ M13 (-40)
Terms and licenses: Academic/Nonprofit Terms; Industry Terms: Not Available to Industry
How to cite: pMD-MsePCNA3 was a gift from Teruyuki Nagamune (Addgene plasmid # 107075 ; http://n2t.net/addgene:107075 ; RRID:Addgene_107075)
