[The description below was written by a language model from this plasmid's Addgene catalogue record and pLannotate feature annotations shown in this document.]
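Description:
pMD-MsePCNA3 is a small (about 3.5 kb) bacterial cloning plasmid built on the pMD20 backbone, a pUC-type vector. It carries a roughly 770 bp insert encoding PCNA3 (locus Msed_2250) of the thermoacidophilic archaeon Metallosphaera sedula. The species field lists the insert as both synthetic and M. sedula, which suggests a synthesised version of the gene. The plasmid replicates in E. coli from a high-copy ColE1/pUC origin and is selected with ampicillin through the bla (AmpR) gene and its own promoter. Short annotated remnants of bom, rop and lacI are backbone fragments and do not represent functional genes.

The feature table does not annotate the PCNA3 coding sequence itself. There is, however, an unannotated gap of about 800 bp between two halves of a split pUC18/19 multiple cloning site, and this matches the stated insert size and marks where the gene sits. The site interrupts the lacZα region. It is flanked upstream by the CAP binding site, lac promoter, lac operator and an SP6 promoter fragment, and downstream by the remaining lacZα fragment. The record lists SP6 and lac as the promoters, and SP6 and M13 primer sites allow sequencing across the insert. The cloning method is not recorded, the orientation of the gene cannot be determined from the table, and no tags are listed.

As a cloning-vector entry, the plasmid serves mainly as a stored, sequence-verified source of the MsePCNA3 gene for subcloning into expression vectors. PCNA proteins are ring-shaped DNA sliding clamps. The associated study reports that the three M. sedula PCNA homologues assemble into a head-to-tail heterotrimer, of which PCNA3 is one subunit.
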