Features (pLannotate 1.2.2; 13 found; start..end, strand, type, name):
     23..40      +  promoter       SP6 promoter (fragment): promoter for bacteriophage SP6 RNA polymerase
     45..79      -  misc_feature   MCS (fragment): pUC18/19 multiple cloning site
    877..903     -  misc_feature   MCS (fragment): pUC18/19 multiple cloning site
    900..1057    +  CDS            lacZα (fragment): LacZα fragment of β-galactosidase; lacZ fragment
   1062..1161    -  misc_feature   bom (fragment): basis of mobility region from pBR322
   1263..1298    -  CDS            rop (fragment): Rop protein, which maintains plasmids at low copy number; rop
   1393..1497    +  promoter       AmpR promoter: bla
   1498..2358    +  CDS            AmpR: β-lactamase; bla; confers resistance to ampicillin, carbenicillin, and related antibiotics
   2529..3117    +  rep_origin     ori: high-copy-number ColE1/pMB1/pBR322/pUC origin of replication
   3300..3392    +  CDS            lacI (fragment): lac repressor; lacI; The lac repressor binds to the lac operator to inhibit transcription in E. coli. This inhibition can be relieved by adding lactose or isopropyl-β-D-thiogalactopyranoside (IPTG).
   3405..3426    +  protein_bind   CAP binding site: CAP binding activates transcription in the presence of cAMP. E. coli catabolite activator protein
   3441..3471    +  promoter       lac promoter: promoter for the E. coli lac operon
   3479..3495    +  protein_bind   lac operator: The lac repressor binds to the lac operator to inhibit transcription in E. coli. This inhibition can be relieved by adding lactose or isopropyl-β-D-thiogalactopyranoside (IPTG). lac repressor encoded by lacI
>Addgene plasmid #107075 | pMD-MsePCNA3 | addgene full sequence | sequence record 204540 | Addgene NGS Result
ATGACCATGATTACGCCAAGCTATTTAGGTGACACTATAGGGGAAAGCTTGCATGCCTGCAGGTCGACTC
TAGAGGATCTACTAGTCATATGGATTGGCATGCCATGGGAATCCCATATGATGCGTATCGCATACGCGAA
CGCGATGGACTTCAAAACCGTGATCGAAGCGCTGTCTAAACTGATCGACGAAGTGACCTTCACTTTCACC
AGCTCTGGTCTGGACGTTGTTGCGGTTGACCGTGCGCATATCAGCCTGATCAAGCTGCACTTCCCGAAAG
AAGCGTTCGAAGAATTTGACGTGGAAGACCAGTTCCGTTTCGGCTTTAACACCCAGTACATGCTGAAGGT
TATGGCGTCTGCGAAACGCAAGGAGAAGATTGAGATGGAGTCCCGTGAAGAGTCCGAAATCGTTATCCGT
ATGCTGGGCGAACCGCCGCGTGAATTTACCATCCGTAACATTGAGGTTCCGATCCAGGAACTGCCGGAGC
TGAAACTGGATTTCGACGTGAAGGCGAAAATCACTTCTGGCGGCTTCAAGAAGGCTGTTAGCGAGATTGC
GACCGTTTCTGACTCTGTGGAGATTGACGCGACCGAAATGGAGATTAAGCTGCGTTCCAAGGAGTCCACC
GAGATCGAGGTGGAGTTCTCCAAAGAAATGGGTGGTCTGCAGGAAATTGAGGTGAAGAAGCCGTCTGTTT
CTTCCTACCCGTCTGACTACCTGGAGGACGTTCTGGTTCTGACCCGCCTGTCTGGCTTCCTGAACCTGCT
GTTCTCTGAGCAGAAACCGCTGCAGCTGGAGTTCAACATGGACAACGGTGGCTCCGTGGTTTATCTGCTG
GCGCCGAACGTTGGTTCGGGATCCGGCATGCCAATCGGATCCCCGGGTACCGAGCTCGAATTCACTGGCC
GTCGTTTTACAACGTCGTGACTGGGAAAACCCTGGCGTTACCCAACTTAATCGCCTTGCAGCACATCCCC
CTTTCGCCAGCTGGCGTAATAGCGAAGAGGCCCGCACCGATCGCCCTTCCCAACAGTTGCGCAGCCTGAA
TGGCGAATGGCCCTGATGCGGTATTTTCTCCTTACGCATCTGTGCGGTATTTCACACCGCATATAGTGCA
CTCTCAGTACAATCTGCTCTGATGCCGCATAGTTAAGCCAGCCCCGACACCCGCCAACACCCGCTGACGC
GCCCTGACGGGCTTGTCTGCTCCCGGCATCCGCTTACAGACAAGCTGTGACCGTCTCCGGGAGCTGCATG
TGTCAGAGGTTTTCACCGTCATCACCGAAACGCGCGAGACGAAAGGGCCTCGTGATACGCCTATTTTTAT
AGGTTAATGTCATGATAATAATGGTTTCTTAGACGTCAGGTGGCACTTTTCGGGGAAATGTGCGCGGAAC
CCCTATTTGTTTATTTTTCTAAATACATTCAAATATGTATCCGCTCATGAGACAATAACCCTGATAAATG
CTTCAATAATATTGAAAAAGGAAGAGTATGAGTATTCAACATTTCCGTGTCGCCCTTATTCCCTTTTTTG
CGGCATTTTGCCTTCCTGTTTTTGCTCACCCAGAAACGCTGGTGAAAGTAAAAGATGCTGAAGATCAGTT
GGGTGCACGAGTGGGTTACATCGAACTGGATCTCAACAGCGGTAAGATCCTTGAGAGTTTTCGCCCCGAA
GAACGTTTTCCAATGATGAGCACTTTTAAAGTTCTGCTATGTGGCGCGGTATTATCCCGTATTGACGCCG
GGCAAGAGCAACTCGGTCGCCGCATACACTATTCTCAGAATGACTTGGTTGAGTACTCACCAGTCACAGA
AAAGCATCTTACGGATGGCATGACAGTAAGAGAATTATGCAGTGCTGCCATAACCATGAGTGATAACACT
GCGGCCAACTTACTTCTGACAACGATCGGAGGACCGAAGGAGCTAACCGCTTTTTTGCACAACATGGGGG
ATCATGTAACTCGCCTTGATCGTTGGGAACCGGAGCTGAATGAAGCCATACCAAACGACGAGCGTGACAC
CACGATGCCTGTAGCAATGGCAACAACGTTGCGCAAACTATTAACTGGCGAACTACTTACTCTAGCTTCC
CGGCAACAATTAATAGACTGGATGGAGGCGGATAAAGTTGCAGGACCACTTCTGCGCTCGGCCCTTCCGG
CTGGCTGGTTTATTGCTGATAAATCTGGAGCCGGTGAGCGTGGGTCTCGCGGTATCATTGCAGCACTGGG
GCCAGATGGTAAGCCCTCCCGTATCGTAGTTATCTACACGACGGGGAGTCAGGCAACTATGGATGAACGA
AATAGACAGATCGCTGAGATAGGTGCCTCACTGATTAAGCATTGGTAACTGTCAGACCAAGTTTACTCAT
ATATACTTTAGATTGATTTAAAACTTCATTTTTAATTTAAAAGGATCTAGGTGAAGATCCTTTTTGATAA
TCTCATGACCAAAATCCCTTAACGTGAGTTTTCGTTCCACTGAGCGTCAGACCCCGTAGAAAAGATCAAA
GGATCTTCTTGAGATCCTTTTTTTCTGCGCGTAATCTGCTGCTTGCAAACAAAAAAACCACCGCTACCAG
CGGTGGTTTGTTTGCCGGATCAAGAGCTACCAACTCTTTTTCCGAAGGTAACTGGCTTCAGCAGAGCGCA
GATACCAAATACTGTTCTTCTAGTGTAGCCGTAGTTAGGCCACCACTTCAAGAACTCTGTAGCACCGCCT
ACATACCTCGCTCTGCTAATCCTGTTACCAGTGGCTGCTGCCAGTGGCGATAAGTCGTGTCTTACCGGGT
TGGACTCAAGACGATAGTTACCGGATAAGGCGCAGCGGTCGGGCTGAACGGGGGGTTCGTGCACACAGCC
CAGCTTGGAGCGAACGACCTACACCGAACTGAGATACCTACAGCGTGAGCTATGAGAAAGCGCCACGCTT
CCCGAAGGGAGAAAGGCGGACAGGTATCCGGTAAGCGGCAGGGTCGGAACAGGAGAGCGCACGAGGGAGC
TTCCAGGGGGAAACGCCTGGTATCTTTATAGTCCTGTCGGGTTTCGCCACCTCTGACTTGAGCGTCGATT
TTTGTGATGCTCGTCAGGGGGGCGGAGCCTATGGAAAAACGCCAGCAACGCGGCCTTTTTACGGTTCCTG
GCCTTTTGCTGGCCTTTTGCTCACATGTTCTTTCCTGCGTTATCCCCTGATTCTGTGGATAACCGTATTA
CCGCCTTTGAGTGAGCTGATACCGCTCGCCGCAGCCGAACGACCGAGCGCAGCGAGTCAGTGAGCGAGGA
AGCGGAAGAGCGCCCAATACGCAAACCGCCTCTCCCCGCGCGTTGGCCGATTCATTAATGCAGCTGGCAC
GACAGGTTTCCCGACTGGAAAGCGGGCAGTGAGCGCAACGCAATTAATGTGAGTTAGCTCACTCATTAGG
CACCCCAGGCTTTACACTTTATGCTTCCGGCTCGTATGTTGTGTGGAATTGTGAGCGGATAACAATTTCA
CACAGGAAACAGCT
